Addgene plasmid #157553: pD649-HAsp-IGSF22-COMP5AP-AviTag-9xHis
Purpose: Mammalian expression of secreted protein fused to COMP5AP-AviTag-9xHis.
Depositing lab: Chris Garcia. Depositing organization: Stanford University. Publication: A Human IgSF Cell-Surface Interactome Reveals a Complex Network of Protein-Protein Interactions. Wojtowicz WM, Vielmetter J, Fernandes RA, Siepe DH, Eastman CL, Chisholm GB, Cox S, Klock H, Anderson PW, Rue SM, Miller JJ, Glaser SM, Bragstad ML, Vance J, Lam AW, Lesley SA, Zinn K, Garcia KC. Cell. 2020 Aug 20;182(4):1027-1043.e17. doi: 10.1016/j.cell.2020.07.025. PubMed 32822567.
Backbone
  Vector backbone: pD649
  Backbone size w/o insert (bp): 7153
  Vector type: Mammalian Expression
Growth in bacteria
  Bacterial resistance: Ampicillin, 100 μg/mL
  Growth temperature: 37°C
  Growth strain: DH5alpha
  Copy number: High Copy
Gene/Insert
  Gene/Insert name: IGSF22 (alt name: IGS22)
  Species: H. sapiens (human)
  Insert size (bp): 2508
  Entrez Gene: IGSF22 (a.k.a. IGFN2)
  Promoter: CMV/SP6
  Tag / fusion protein: COMP5AP-AviTag-9xHis (C terminal on backbone)
  Cloning method: Restriction Enzyme; 5′ cloning site GCGGCCGC (not destroyed); 3′ cloning site GGCGCGCC (not destroyed)
  Sequencing primers: 5′ ATTTAGGTGACACTATAG; 3′ CGTCGCACTCCATCACGGTG
Resource information
  A portion of this plasmid was derived from a plasmid made by: synthesis by ThermoFisher
Terms and licenses: Academic/Nonprofit Terms; Industry Terms: Not Available to Industry
Depositor comments: Some plasmids in this collection may have an IS4-like element ISVsa5 family transposase upstream of the CMV promoter.
How to cite: pD649-HAsp-IGSF22-COMP5AP-AviTag-9xHis was a gift from Chris Garcia (Addgene plasmid # 157553 ; http://n2t.net/addgene:157553 ; RRID:Addgene_157553)
