[The description below was written by a language model from this plasmid's Addgene catalogue record and pLannotate feature annotations shown in this document.]
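Description:
pD649-HAsp-IGSF22-COMP5AP-AviTag-9xHis is a mammalian expression plasmid of about 9.7 kb, built on the pD649 backbone, for producing a secreted, tagged form of human IGSF22 (also known as IGFN2). It is propagated in E. coli as a high-copy plasmid through a ColE1/pUC-type origin and selected with ampicillin via the β-lactamase gene. The annotation also shows an SV40 early/EM7 promoter cassette driving a puromycin N-acetyltransferase coding region followed by an SV40 polyadenylation signal, which could allow selection in mammalian cells, although the record does not mention this use. Small fragments of KanR, lacZα, ble and f1 ori appear to be backbone remnants. The depositor warns that some plasmids in this collection may carry an IS4-like transposase insertion upstream of the CMV promoter; none is annotated in this feature table.

The expression unit consists of the CMV enhancer and promoter, a fragment of CMV intron A and an SP6 promoter, which could support in vitro transcription. The open reading frame begins with a secretion signal: the name indicates "HAsp", while the annotation tool matched a fragment of an immunoglobulin heavy chain signal sequence in this region. The 2,508 bp synthesized IGSF22 insert, cloned between preserved NotI and AscI sites, is fused at its C terminus to the rat COMP coiled-coil segment, which drives pentamerization. This is followed by human placental alkaline phosphatase, an AviTag for enzymatic biotinylation, and a polyhistidine tag (9xHis by name, annotated as 8xHis), and the unit ends at a bGH polyadenylation signal. The pentameric, enzymatically active fusion suits avidity-enhanced detection of weak extracellular binding, consistent with its origin in a human IgSF cell-surface interactome screen.
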