Features (pLannotate 1.2.2; 24 found; start..end, strand, type, name):
    119..143     -  CDS            KanR (fragment): aminoglycoside phosphotransferase; aph(3')-Ia; confers resistance to kanamycin
    254..842     +  rep_origin     ori: high-copy-number ColE1/pMB1/pBR322/pUC origin of replication
   1067..1084    +  terminator     rrnB T2 terminator (fragment): transcription terminator T2 from the E. coli rrnB gene
   1109..1128    -  CDS            lacZα (fragment): LacZα fragment of β-galactosidase; lacZ fragment
   1584..1600    +  protein_bind   lac operator: The lac repressor binds to the lac operator to inhibit transcription in E. coli. This inhibition can be relieved by adding lactose or isopropyl-β-D-thiogalactopyranoside (IPTG). lac repressor encoded by lacI
   1843..2146    +  enhancer       CMV enhancer: human cytomegalovirus immediate early enhancer
   2147..2350    +  promoter       CMV promoter: human cytomegalovirus (CMV) immediate early promoter
   2486..2529    +  intron         CMV intron (fragment): modified intron A from human cytomegalovirus
   2581..2599    +  promoter       SP6 promoter: promoter for bacteriophage SP6 RNA polymerase
   2603..2640    +  CDS            IgH signal sequence (fragment): signal sequence from the mouse immunoglobulin heavy chain variable region
   2749..5256    +  CDS            IGSF22 (fragment): IGS22_HUMAN - Experimental evidence at transcript level: Swiss-Prot protein existence level 2. From Homo sapiens (Human).
   5353..5532    +  CDS            Comp (fragment): COMP_RAT - Experimental evidence at protein level: Swiss-Prot protein existence level 1. May play a role in the structural integrity of cartilage via its interaction with other extracellular matrix proteins such as the collagens and fibronectin. Can mediate the interaction of chondrocytes with the cartilage extracellular matrix through interaction with cell surface integrin receptors. Could play a role in the pathogenesis of osteoarthritis. Potent suppressor of apoptosis in both primary chondrocytes and transformed cells. Suppresses apoptosis by blocking the activation of caspase-3 and by indu
   5520..6972    +  CDS            SEAP (fragment): secreted alkaline phosphatase from human placenta The natural enzyme has a C-terminal transmembrane sequence that is replaced by a GPI anchor.
   6997..7038    +  CDS            AviTag™ (fragment): peptide tag that allows for enzymatic biotinylation
   7042..7065    +  CDS            8xHis: 8xHis affinity tag
   7211..7322    +  polyA_signal   bGH poly(A) signal: bovine growth hormone polyadenylation signal
   7323..7431    +  rep_origin     f1 ori (fragment): f1 bacteriophage origin of replication; arrow indicates direction of (+) strand synthesis
   7445..7774    +  promoter       SV40 promoter: SV40 enhancer and early promoter
   7822..7869    +  promoter       EM7 promoter: synthetic bacterial promoter&nbsp
   7888..8487    +  CDS            PuroR (fragment): puromycin N-acetyltransferase; pac from Streptomyces; confers resistance to puromycin
   8497..8622    +  CDS            ble (fragment): BLE_KLEPN - Experimental evidence at protein level: Swiss-Prot protein existence level 1. Binding protein with a strong affinity to the bleomycin family of antibiotics. Binds to CL990; an antimitotic-antibiotic compound. From Klebsiella pneumoniae.
   8617..8738    +  polyA_signal   SV40 poly(A) signal: SV40 polyadenylation signal
   8791..9651    -  CDS            AmpR: β-lactamase; bla; confers resistance to ampicillin, carbenicillin, and related antibiotics
   9654..89      -  promoter       AmpR promoter (fragment) (across the origin): bla
>Addgene plasmid #157553 | pD649-HAsp-IGSF22-COMP5AP-AviTag-9xHis | depositor full sequence | sequence record 304215 | Full Sequence
TTTCAATATTATTGAAGCATTTATCAGGGTTATTGTCTCATGAGCGGATACATATTTGAATGTATTTAGA
AAAATAAACAAATAGGGGTCAGTGTTACAACCAATTAACCAATTCTGAACATTATCGCGAGCCCATTTAT
ACCTGAATATGGCTCATAACACCCCTTGCTCATGACCAAAATCCCTTAACGTGAGTTACGCGCGCGTCGT
TCCACTGAGCGTCAGACCCCGTAGAAAAGATCAAAGGATCTTCTTGAGATCCTTTTTTTCTGCGCGTAAT
CTGCTGCTTGCAAACAAAAAAACCACCGCTACCAGCGGTGGTTTGTTTGCCGGATCAAGAGCTACCAACT
CTTTTTCCGAAGGTAACTGGCTTCAGCAGAGCGCAGATACCAAATACTGTTCTTCTAGTGTAGCCGTAGT
TAGCCCACCACTTCAAGAACTCTGTAGCACCGCCTACATACCTCGCTCTGCTAATCCTGTTACCAGTGGC
TGCTGCCAGTGGCGATAAGTCGTGTCTTACCGGGTTGGACTCAAGACGATAGTTACCGGATAAGGCGCAG
CGGTCGGGCTGAACGGGGGGTTCGTGCACACAGCCCAGCTTGGAGCGAACGACCTACACCGAACTGAGAT
ACCTACAGCGTGAGCTATGAGAAAGCGCCACGCTTCCCGAAGGGAGAAAGGCGGACAGGTATCCGGTAAG
CGGCAGGGTCGGAACAGGAGAGCGCACGAGGGAGCTTCCAGGGGGAAACGCCTGGTATCTTTATAGTCCT
GTCGGGTTTCGCCACCTCTGACTTGAGCGTCGATTTTTGTGATGCTCGTCAGGGGGGCGGAGCCTATGGA
AAAACGCCAGCAACGCGGCCTTTTTACGGTTCCTGGCCTTTTGCTGGCCTTTTGCTCACATGTTCTTTCC
TGCGTTATCCCCTGATTCTGTGGATAACCGTATTACCGCCTTTGAGTGAGCTGATACCGCTCGCCGCAGC
CGAACGACCGAGCGCAGCGAGTCAGTGAGCGAGGAAGCGGAAGGCGAGAGTAGGGAACTGCCAGGCATCA
AACTAAGCAGAAGGCCCCTGACGGATGGCCTTTTTGCGTTTCTACAAACTCTTTCTGTGTTGTAAAACGA
CGGCCAGTCTTAAGCTCGGGCCCCCTGGGCGGTTCTGATAACGAGTAATCGTTAATCCGCAAATAACGTA
AAAACCCGCTTCGGCGGGTTTTTTTATGGGGGGAGTTTAGGGAAAGAGCATTTGTCAGAATATTTAAGGG
CGCCTGTCACTTTGCTTGATATATGAGAATTATTTAACCTTATAAATGAGAAAAAAGCAACGCACTTTAA
ATAAGATACGTTGCTTTTTCGATTGATGAACACCTATAATTAAACTATTCATCTATTATTTATGATTTTT
TGTATATACAATATTTCTAGTTTGTTAAAGAGAATTAAGAAAATAAATCTCGAAAATAATAAAGGGAAAA
TCAGTTTTTGATATCAAAATTATACATGTCAACGATAATACAAAATATAATACAAACTATAAGATGTTAT
CAGTATTTATTATCATTTAGAATAAATTTTGTGTCGCCCTTAATTGTGAGCGGATAACAATTACGAGCTT
CATGCACAGTGGCGTTGACTCAATATTGGCCATTAGCCATATTATTCATTGGTTATATAGCATAAATCAA
TATTGGCTATTGGCCATTGCATACGTTGTATCTATATCATAATATGTACATTTATATTGGCTCATGTCCA
ATATGACCGCCATGTTGGCATTGATTATTGACTAGTTATTAATAGTAATCAATTACGGGGTCATTAGTTC
ATAGCCCATATATGGAGTTCCGCGTTACATAACTTACGGTAAATGGCCCGCCTGGCTGACCGCCCAACGA
CCCCCGCCCATTGACGTCAATAATGACGTATGTTCCCATAGTAACGCCAATAGGGACTTTCCATTGACGT
CAATGGGTGGAGTATTTACGGTAAACTGCCCACTTGGCAGTACATCAAGTGTATCATATGCCAAGTACGC
CCCCTATTGACGTCAATGACGGTAAATGGCCCGCCTGGCATTATGCCCAGTACATGACCTTATGGGACTT
TCCTACTTGGCAGTACATCTACGTATTAGTCATCGCTATTACCATGGTGATGCGGTTTTGGCAGTACATC
AATGGGCGTGGATAGCGGTTTGACTCACGGGGATTTCCAAGTCTCCACCCCATTGACGTCAATGGGAGTT
TGTTTTGGCACCAAAATCAACGGGACTTTCCAAAATGTCGTAACAACTCCGCCCCATTGACGCAAATGGG
CGGTAGGCGTGTACGGTGGGAGGTCTATATAAGCAGAGCTCGTTTAGTGAACCGTCAGATCGCCTGGAGA
CGCCATCCACGCTGTTTTGACCTCCATAGAAGACACCGGGACCGATCCAGCCTCCGCGGCCGGGAACGGT
GCATTGGAACGCGGATTCCCCGTGCCAAGAGTGACGTAAGTACCGCCTATAGAGTCTATAGGCCCACCCC
CTTGGCTTCGTTAGAACGCGGCTACAATTAATACATAACCTTATGTATCATACACATACGATTTAGGTGA
CACTATAGAATAACATCCACTTTGCCTTTCTCTCCACAGGTGTCCACTCCCAGGTCCAACTGCACCTCGG
TTCTATCGAAAACGCGCCTGCTAGCGCCACCATGAAGACCATCATTGCCCTGAGCTACATCTTCTGCCTG
GTGTTCGCTGCGGCCGCCGAGTTTGTGGAAAAACCTCAGCCTGTGACAGCCCCTGAAGGCGACAAAGCCG
TGTTTAGAGCCAGAGTGCAGGGCAACGCCAAGCCTCACATCAGCTGGAAGAGAGAGAGCGGCATCCCCAT
CAAAGAGAGCGCCAAGATCTTCTACGACAGCATCAACAAAGAGCACGTCCTGAAGCTGGAACCCCTGACC
AGCGACGACAGCGACAACTACAAGTGTATCGCCAGCAACGACCACGCCGACGCCATCTATACAGTGTCCC
TGCTGGTTACCGAGGGCCAAGAGAAGATGGACTTCAAGAAGATGCTGAAGAAGAGAGCCCCTCCGGCTCC
TAAGAAAAAGCAGAAAAAGGTGGCCAACGAGAAAGAGATGCTCGAGATCCTGAGCAAGGTGCCCAAGAAA
GACTTCGAGAAAGTGTGCATGGAATACGGCTTCACCGACTTCCGGGGCCTGCTGCGGAAGCTGAAAGAAA
TGAAGAAGAAGGTCGAGGTCGAGGCCATCAGAATCCTGAAGCCTCTCGAGGACAAAGAGACAAAGGTCGA
CACAACCGTGGTGTTCGACTGCATCATGGAACTGAAGGACCCCAACGTGAAGATGATCTGGATCAAGGGC
ACCGAGCCTCTGAGAATCCAGTACAGCCTGGGGAAGTACGACGTGAAGCAGATGGGCACCAAGTACATGC
TGGTCATCAGCAACGTCAACATGAACGACGCCGGCATCTACAGCCTGAGCGTGGGCGATAAGAGAATGAG
CGCCGAGCTGACAGTGCTGGACGAGCCACTGAAGTTTCTGGGCGAGATGAAGCCCGTGAAAGTGACCGAA
AGACAGACCGCCGTGTTCGAGATCCGGCTGAGCAAGAAAGAACCCAACTTCGTGTGGAAGTTCAACGGCA
AAGAGCTGAAGCGGGACGATAAGTACGAGATCACCGTGTCCGAGGACGGCCTGACACACACCCTGAAGAT
CAAGGACGCCAGACTGAGCGATAGCGGCGAGTTTTCTGCCGAGGCTGGCAATCTGGTGCAGAAAGCCCAG
CTGACCGTGGACAGAATCCCTATCAAGTTCGTGTCCAACCTGAAGAACGTGCGCGTGAAAGAGAGAAGCA
GAGCCTGCCTGGAATGCGAGCTGACCAGCAAGGATGTGACCCTGAGATGGAAGAAGGACGGCCAGCTGCT
GATGCACGGCACAAAGTACAGCATGAACCACGAAGGCAAGCGGGCCGAACTGATCATTGAGGATGCTCAG
CTGTCTGACGGCGGCGAGTATACAGTGGTTGCCATGCAGGATGGCGACCCCACCGAGTACTATAGCACAG
CCATCGTGACAGTGGAAGAACGGCTGGCCACAGTGAAGTCTGGCATGTCTGATGTGCACGCCGCCACAGG
ATCTCCAGCTGAACTGTGCGTGGTGCTGAACGACGAAAAGGTGGAAGGCGTGTGGCTGAAGGATGGCAAA
GAGATCACAGATCTGCCCGGCATGCAGATTGTGAAACAGGGCGCCGTGCACAAGCTGATCTTCCCTTCTA
TGGGCCCCGAACACGAGGGCAAGTACACATTCAGAGCCAAGGGCACAGAGTCCGAGGCCTCCGTGTTTAT
CGCCGATCCTCCTACCATCGATCCCAGCGTTCTGGAAGCTCTGGCCGCTCACGCCATCACAGTGAAAGTG
GGACACACAGCCCACATCAAGGTGCCATTCAGAGGGAAGCCCCTGCCTAAAGTGACCTGGTACAAGGACG
GCATGGAAGTGACAGAAGAGGAACGCGTCAGCATGGAAAGAGGCGAAGATCAGGCCCTGCTGACCATCTC
CAATTGCGTGCGGGAAGATAGCGGCCTGATCCTGCTGAAACTGAAGAATGATCACGGCAGCGCCACCGCC
ACACTGCATCTGTCTGTTCTGGAACCACCTGGCTTCGCCAGCCAGCCTCAAGTGACTGATGTGACCAAAG
AAGCCGTGACCATCACCTGGAACGCCCCTACACAAGATGGCGGAGCACCTGTGCTGGGCTACATCGTGGA
AAGACGGAAGAAAGGCAGCAACCTGTGGGTGCCCGTGAACAAGGACCCTATCCAGGGCACCAAATGCACC
GTGGATGGCCTGCTGGAAGATACCGAGTACGAGTTCAGAGTGATCGCCGTCAACAAGGCCGGACCTGGAC
AGCCTTCTGTGCCTAGTTCTAGCGTGGTGGCTAAGGACCCTGTGAAGCCTCCTGGACTGGTGCAGGATCT
GCACGTGTCCGATAGCAGCAACAGCAGCATCAGCCTGGCTTGGAGAGAACCTGCAGAGGGCGATCCTCCA
AGCGGCTATATCCTGGAAATGAGAGCCGAGGACACCAAAGAATGGTCCAAGTGCACCAAGATTCCCATCA
GCGGCACCTGTTATACCGTCGGCGGACTGATCGAGCGGCAGAAGTACTTTTTCCGGATCAGAGCCGTGAA
TGAGGCCGGCGTGGGAGAACCTGTTGAACTGGATAAGGGCGTCAGAGCCATGCCTCCACCTGGCCTGACA
ACAACAGGCGCGCCGGAAGATCAAGTTGATCCAAGATTGATTGATGGCAAGGGCGGATCTCTGGAGGTGC
TGTTCCAGGGACCAGGCGGAAGCGGCAATCCCGGCGGCGATCTGGCCCCCCAGATGCTGCGCGAGCTGCA
GGAGACCAATGCCGCCCTGCAGGACGTGCGCGAGCTGCTGCGCCACCGCGTGAAGGAGATCACCTTCCTG
AAGAACACCGTGATGGAGTGCGACGCCTGCGGTATGCAGCCCTCTAGAGGCTCCGGCTCCATCATCCCAG
TTGAGGAGGAGAACCCGGACTTCTGGAACCGCGAGGCAGCCGAGGCCCTGGGTGCCGCCAAGAAGCTGCA
GCCTGCACAGACAGCCGCCAAGAACCTCATCATCTTCCTGGGCGATGGGATGGGGGTGTCTACGGTGACA
GCTGCCAGGATCCTAAAAGGGCAGAAGAAGGACAAACTGGGGCCTGAGATACCCCTGGCCATGGACCGCT
TCCCATATGTGGCTCTGTCCAAGACATACAATGTAGACAAACATGTGCCAGACAGTGGAGCCACAGCCAC
GGCCTACCTGTGCGGGGTCAAGGGCAACTTCCAGACCATTGGCTTGAGTGCAGCCGCCCGCTTTAACCAG
TGCAACACGACACGCGGCAACGAGGTCATCTCCGTGATGAATCGGGCCAAGAAAGCAGGGAAGTCAGTGG
GAGTGGTAACCACCACACGAGTGCAGCACGCCTCGCCAGCCGGCACCTACGCCCACACGGTGAACCGCAA
CTGGTACTCGGACGCCGACGTGCCTGCCTCGGCCCGCCAGGAGGGGTGCCAGGACATCGCTACGCAGCTC
ATCTCCAACATGGACATTGACGTGATCCTAGGTGGAGGCCGAAAGTACATGTTTCGCATGGGAACCCCAG
ACCCTGAGTACCCAGATGACTACAGCCAAGGTGGGACCAGGCTGGACGGGAAGAATCTGGTGCAGGAATG
GCTGGCGAAGCGCCAGGGTGCCCGGTATGTGTGGAACCGCACTGAGCTCATGCAGGCTTCCCTGGACCCG
TCTGTGACCCATCTCATGGGTCTCTTTGAGCCTGGAGACATGAAATACGAGATCCACCGAGACTCCACAC
TGGACCCCTCCCTGATGGAGATGACAGAGGCTGCCCTGCGCCTGCTGAGCAGGAACCCCCGCGGCTTCTT
CCTCTTCGTGGAGGGTGGTCGCATCGACCATGGTCATCATGAAAGCAGGGCTTACCGGGCACTGACTGAG
ACGATCATGTTCGACGACGCCATTGAGAGGGCGGGCCAGCTCACCAGCGAGGAGGACACGCTGAGCCTCG
TCACTGCCGACCACTCCCACGTCTTCTCCTTCGGAGGCTACCCCCTGCGAGGGAGCTCCATCTTCGGGCT
GGCCCCTGGCAAGGCCCGGGACAGGAAGGCCTACACGGTCCTCCTATACGGAAACGGTCCAGGCTATGTG
CTCAAGGACGGCGCCCGGCCGGATGTTACCGAGAGCGAGAGCGGGAGCCCCGAGTATCGGCAGCAGTCAG
CAGTGCCCCTGGACGAAGAGACCCACGCAGGCGAGGACGTGGCGGTGTTCGCGCGCGGCCCGCAGGCGCA
CCTGGTTCACGGCGTGCAGGAGCAGACCTTCATAGCGCACGTCATGGCCTTCGCCGCCTGCCTGGAGCCC
TACACCGCCTGCGACCTGGCGCCCCCCGCCGGCACCACCGACGCCGCGCACCCGGGTGGCGGAGGACTGA
ACGACATCTTCGAGGCTCAGAAAATCGAATGGCACGAACATCACCATCACCATCACCATCACCATTAAGG
CCGGCCTGTAGTCACTGGCACAACGCGTTACCCGGTAAGCCAATCGGGTATACACGGTCGTCATACTGCA
GACAGGGTTCTTCTACTTTGCAAGATAGTCTTGAGTAGTAAAATAAATAGATAGAGAAAATCAGCCTCGA
CTGTGCCTTCTAGTTGCCAGCCATCTGTTGTTTGCCCCTCCCCCGTGCCTTCCTTGACCCTGGAAGGTGC
CACTCCCACTGTCCTTTCCTAATAAAATGAGGAAATTGCATCACAACACTCAACCCTATCTCGGTCTATT
CTTTTGATTTATAAGGGATTTTGCCGATTTCGGCCTATTGGTTAAAAAATGAGCTGATTTAACAAAAATT
TAACGCGAATTAATTCTGTGGAATGTGTGTCAGTTAGGGTGTGGAAAGTCCCCAGGCTCCCCAGCAGGCA
GAAGTATGCAAAGCATGCATCTCAATTAGTCAGCAACCAGGTGTGGAAAGTCCCCAGGCTCCCCAGCAGG
CAGAAGTATGCAAAGCATGCATCTCAATTAGTCAGCAACCATAGTCCCGCCCCTAACTCCGCCCATCCCG
CCCCTAACTCCGCCCAGTTCCGCCCATTCTCCGCCCCATGGCTGACTAATTTTTTTTATTTATGCAGAGG
CCGAGGCCGCCTCTGCCTCTGAGCTATTCCAGAAGTAGTGAGGAGGCTTTTTTGGAGGCCTAGGCTTTTG
CAAAAAGCTCCCGGGAGCTTGTATATCCATTTTCGGATCTGATCAGCACGTGTTGACAATTAATCATCGG
CATAGTATATCGGCATAGTATAATACGACAAGGTGAGGAACTAAACCATGACCGAGTACAAGCCCACGGT
GCGCCTCGCCACCCGCGACGACGTCCCCAGGGCCGTACGCACCCTCGCCGCCGCGTTCGCCGACTACCCC
GCCACGCGCCACACCGTCGATCCGGACCGCCACATCGAGCGGGTCACCGAGCTGCAAGAACTCTTCCTCA
CGCGCGTCGGGCTCGACATCGGCAAGGTGTGGGTCGCGGACGACGGCGCCGCGGTGGCGGTCTGGACCAC
GCCGGAGAGCGTCGAAGCGGGGGCGGTGTTCGCCGAGATCGGCCCGCGCATGGCCGAGTTGAGCGGTTCC
CGGCTGGCCGCGCAGCAACAGATGGAAGGCCTCCTGGCGCCGCACCGGCCCAAGGAGCCCGCGTGGTTCC
TGGCCACCGTCGGCGTCTCGCCCGACCACCAGGGCAAGGGTCTGGGCAGCGCCGTCGTGCTCCCCGGAGT
GGAGGCGGCCGAGCGCGCCGGGGTGCCCGCCTTCCTGGAGACATCCGCGCCCCGCAACCTCCCCTTCTAC
GAGCGGCTCGGCTTCACCGTCACCGCCGACGTCGAGGTGCCCGAAGGACCGCGCACCTGGTGCATGACCC
GCAAGCCCGGTGCCTGACACGTGCTACGAGATTTCGATTCCACCGCCGCCTTCTATGAAAGGTTGGGCTT
CGGAATCGTTTTCCGGGACGCCGGCTGGATGATCCTCCAGCGCGGGGATCTCATGCTGGAGTTCTTCGCC
CACCCCAACTTGTTTATTGCAGCTTATAATGGTTACAAATAAAGCAATAGCATCACAAATTTCACAAATA
AAGCATTTTTTTCACTGCATTCTAGTTGTGGTTTGTCCAAACTCATCAATGTATCTTATCATGTCTGTAT
ACCGTCGACCTCTAGCTAGAGCTTGGCGTAATCATGGTCATTACCAATGCTTAATCAGTGAGGCACCTAT
CTCAGCGATCTGTCTATTTCGTTCATCCATAGTTGCCTGACTCCCCGTCGTGTAGATAACTACGATACGG
GAGGGCTTACCATCTGGCCCCAGCGCTGCGATGATACCGCGAGAACCACGCTCACCGGCTCCGGATTTAT
CAGCAATAAACCAGCCAGCCGGAAGGGCCGAGCGCAGAAGTGGTCCTGCAACTTTATCCGCCTCCATCCA
GTCTATTAATTGTTGCCGGGAAGCTAGAGTAAGTAGTTCGCCAGTTAATAGTTTGCGCAACGTTGTTGCC
ATCGCTACAGGCATCGTGGTGTCACGCTCGTCGTTTGGTATGGCTTCATTCAGCTCCGGTTCCCAACGAT
CAAGGCGAGTTACATGATCCCCCATGTTGTGCAAAAAAGCGGTTAGCTCCTTCGGTCCTCCGATCGTTGT
CAGAAGTAAGTTGGCCGCAGTGTTATCACTCATGGTTATGGCAGCACTGCATAATTCTCTTACTGTCATG
CCATCCGTAAGATGCTTTTCTGTGACTGGTGAGTACTCAACCAAGTCATTCTGAGAATAGTGTATGCGGC
GACCGAGTTGCTCTTGCCCGGCGTCAATACGGGATAATACCGCGCCACATAGCAGAACTTTAAAAGTGCT
CATCATTGGAAAACGTTCTTCGGGGCGAAAACTCTCAAGGATCTTACCGCTGTTGAGATCCAGTTCGATG
TAACCCACTCGTGCACCCAACTGATCTTCAGCATCTTTTACTTTCACCAGCGTTTCTGGGTGAGCAAAAA
CAGGAAGGCAAAATGCCGCAAAAAAGGGAATAAGGGCGACACGGAAATGTTGAATACTCATATTCTTCCT
T
