>Addgene plasmid #157553 | pD649-HAsp-IGSF22-COMP5AP-AviTag-9xHis | depositor partial sequence | sequence record 304216 | insert (secreted protein)
GAGTTTGTGGAAAAACCTCAGCCTGTGACAGCCCCTGAAGGCGACAAAGCCGTGTTTAGAGCCAGAGTGC
AGGGCAACGCCAAGCCTCACATCAGCTGGAAGAGAGAGAGCGGCATCCCCATCAAAGAGAGCGCCAAGAT
CTTCTACGACAGCATCAACAAAGAGCACGTCCTGAAGCTGGAACCCCTGACCAGCGACGACAGCGACAAC
TACAAGTGTATCGCCAGCAACGACCACGCCGACGCCATCTATACAGTGTCCCTGCTGGTTACCGAGGGCC
AAGAGAAGATGGACTTCAAGAAGATGCTGAAGAAGAGAGCCCCTCCGGCTCCTAAGAAAAAGCAGAAAAA
GGTGGCCAACGAGAAAGAGATGCTCGAGATCCTGAGCAAGGTGCCCAAGAAAGACTTCGAGAAAGTGTGC
ATGGAATACGGCTTCACCGACTTCCGGGGCCTGCTGCGGAAGCTGAAAGAAATGAAGAAGAAGGTCGAGG
TCGAGGCCATCAGAATCCTGAAGCCTCTCGAGGACAAAGAGACAAAGGTCGACACAACCGTGGTGTTCGA
CTGCATCATGGAACTGAAGGACCCCAACGTGAAGATGATCTGGATCAAGGGCACCGAGCCTCTGAGAATC
CAGTACAGCCTGGGGAAGTACGACGTGAAGCAGATGGGCACCAAGTACATGCTGGTCATCAGCAACGTCA
ACATGAACGACGCCGGCATCTACAGCCTGAGCGTGGGCGATAAGAGAATGAGCGCCGAGCTGACAGTGCT
GGACGAGCCACTGAAGTTTCTGGGCGAGATGAAGCCCGTGAAAGTGACCGAAAGACAGACCGCCGTGTTC
GAGATCCGGCTGAGCAAGAAAGAACCCAACTTCGTGTGGAAGTTCAACGGCAAAGAGCTGAAGCGGGACG
ATAAGTACGAGATCACCGTGTCCGAGGACGGCCTGACACACACCCTGAAGATCAAGGACGCCAGACTGAG
CGATAGCGGCGAGTTTTCTGCCGAGGCTGGCAATCTGGTGCAGAAAGCCCAGCTGACCGTGGACAGAATC
CCTATCAAGTTCGTGTCCAACCTGAAGAACGTGCGCGTGAAAGAGAGAAGCAGAGCCTGCCTGGAATGCG
AGCTGACCAGCAAGGATGTGACCCTGAGATGGAAGAAGGACGGCCAGCTGCTGATGCACGGCACAAAGTA
CAGCATGAACCACGAAGGCAAGCGGGCCGAACTGATCATTGAGGATGCTCAGCTGTCTGACGGCGGCGAG
TATACAGTGGTTGCCATGCAGGATGGCGACCCCACCGAGTACTATAGCACAGCCATCGTGACAGTGGAAG
AACGGCTGGCCACAGTGAAGTCTGGCATGTCTGATGTGCACGCCGCCACAGGATCTCCAGCTGAACTGTG
CGTGGTGCTGAACGACGAAAAGGTGGAAGGCGTGTGGCTGAAGGATGGCAAAGAGATCACAGATCTGCCC
GGCATGCAGATTGTGAAACAGGGCGCCGTGCACAAGCTGATCTTCCCTTCTATGGGCCCCGAACACGAGG
GCAAGTACACATTCAGAGCCAAGGGCACAGAGTCCGAGGCCTCCGTGTTTATCGCCGATCCTCCTACCAT
CGATCCCAGCGTTCTGGAAGCTCTGGCCGCTCACGCCATCACAGTGAAAGTGGGACACACAGCCCACATC
AAGGTGCCATTCAGAGGGAAGCCCCTGCCTAAAGTGACCTGGTACAAGGACGGCATGGAAGTGACAGAAG
AGGAACGCGTCAGCATGGAAAGAGGCGAAGATCAGGCCCTGCTGACCATCTCCAATTGCGTGCGGGAAGA
TAGCGGCCTGATCCTGCTGAAACTGAAGAATGATCACGGCAGCGCCACCGCCACACTGCATCTGTCTGTT
CTGGAACCACCTGGCTTCGCCAGCCAGCCTCAAGTGACTGATGTGACCAAAGAAGCCGTGACCATCACCT
GGAACGCCCCTACACAAGATGGCGGAGCACCTGTGCTGGGCTACATCGTGGAAAGACGGAAGAAAGGCAG
CAACCTGTGGGTGCCCGTGAACAAGGACCCTATCCAGGGCACCAAATGCACCGTGGATGGCCTGCTGGAA
GATACCGAGTACGAGTTCAGAGTGATCGCCGTCAACAAGGCCGGACCTGGACAGCCTTCTGTGCCTAGTT
CTAGCGTGGTGGCTAAGGACCCTGTGAAGCCTCCTGGACTGGTGCAGGATCTGCACGTGTCCGATAGCAG
CAACAGCAGCATCAGCCTGGCTTGGAGAGAACCTGCAGAGGGCGATCCTCCAAGCGGCTATATCCTGGAA
ATGAGAGCCGAGGACACCAAAGAATGGTCCAAGTGCACCAAGATTCCCATCAGCGGCACCTGTTATACCG
TCGGCGGACTGATCGAGCGGCAGAAGTACTTTTTCCGGATCAGAGCCGTGAATGAGGCCGGCGTGGGAGA
ACCTGTTGAACTGGATAAGGGCGTCAGAGCCATGCCTCCACCTGGCCTGACAACAACA
